LOCUS       Exported 2232 bp ds-DNA linear SYN 23-MAY-2021
DEFINITION  Localization: Intermediate Filaments, Excitation: 433, Emission:
            475.
ACCESSION   .
VERSION     .
KEYWORDS    mCerulean3-Vimentin-7
SOURCE      synthetic DNA construct
  ORGANISM  synthetic DNA construct
REFERENCE   1 (bases 1 to 2232)
  AUTHORS   Markwardt ML, Kremers GJ, Kraft CA, Ray K, Cranfill PJ, Wilson KA,
            Day RN, Wachter RM, Davidson MW, Rizzo MA
  TITLE     An improved cerulean fluorescent protein with enhanced brightness
            and reduced reversible photoswitching.
  JOURNAL   PLoS One. 2011 . 6(3):e17896.
  PUBMED    21479270
REFERENCE   2 (bases 1 to 2232)
  AUTHORS   .
  TITLE     Direct Submission
  JOURNAL   Exported May 23, 2021 from SnapGene Server 1.1.58
            http://www.snapgene.com
FEATURES             Location/Qualifiers
     source          1..2232
                     /organism="synthetic DNA construct"
                     /mol_type="other DNA"
     regulatory      1466..1475
                     /regulatory_class="other"
                     /note="vertebrate consensus sequence for strong initiation
                     of translation (Kozak, 1987)"
     primer_bind     complement(1517..1538)
                     /label=EGFP-N
                     /note="EGFP, reverse primer"
     primer_bind     complement(1778..1797)
                     /label=EXFP-R
                     /note="For distinguishing EGFP variants, reverse primer"
     primer_bind     2125..2146
                     /label=EGFP-C
                     /note="EGFP, forward primer"
ORIGIN
        1 agatccgcta gcgctaccgg actcagatct cgagctcaag cttcgaattc ccatgtccac
       61 caggtccgtg tcctcgtcct cctaccgcag gatgttcggc ggcccgggca ccgcgagccg
      121 gccgagctcc agccggagct acgtgactac gtccacccgc acctacagcc tgggcagcgc
      181 gctgcgcccc agcaccagcc gcagcctcta cgcctcgtcc ccgggcggcg tgtatgccac
      241 gcgctcctct gccgtgcgcc tgcggagcag cgtgcccggg gtgcggctcc tgcaggactc
      301 ggtggacttc tcgctggccg acgccatcaa caccgagttc aagaacaccc gcaccaacga
      361 gaaggtggag ctgcaggagc tgaatgaccg cttcgccaac tacatcgaca aggtgcgctt
      421 cctggagcag cagaataaga tcctgctggc cgagctcgag cagctcaagg gccaaggcaa
      481 gtcgcgcctg ggggacctct acgaggagga gatgcgggag ctgcgccggc aggtggacca
      541 gctaaccaac gacaaagccc gcgtcgaggt ggagcgcgac aacctggccg aggacatcat
      601 gcgcctccgg gagaaattgc aggaggagat gcttcagaga gaggaagccg aaaacaccct
      661 gcaatctttc agacaggatg ttgacaatgc gtctctggca cgtcttgacc ttgaacgcaa
      721 agtggaatct ttgcaagaag agattgcctt tttgaagaaa ctccacgaag aggaaatcca
      781 ggagctgcag gctcagattc aggaacagca tgtccaaatc gatgtggatg tttccaagcc
      841 tgacctcacg gctgccctgc gtgacgtacg tcagcaatat gaaagtgtgg ctgccaagaa
      901 cctgcaggag gcagaagaat ggtacaaatc caagtttgct gacctctctg aggctgccaa
      961 ccggaacaat gacgccctgc gccaggcaaa gcaggagtcc actgagtacc ggagacaggt
     1021 gcagtccctc acctgtgaag tggatgccct taaaggaacc aatgagtccc tggaacgcca
     1081 gatgcgtgaa atggaagaga actttgccgt tgaagctgct aactaccaag acactattgg
     1141 ccgcctgcag gatgagattc agaatatgaa ggaggaaatg gctcgtcacc ttcgtgaata
     1201 ccaagacctg ctcaatgtta agatggccct tgacattgag attgccacct acaggaagct
     1261 gctggaaggc gaggagagca ggatttctct gcctcttcca aacttttcct ccctgaacct
     1321 gagggaaact aatctggatt cactccctct ggttgatacc cactcaaaaa ggacacttct
     1381 gattaagacg gttgaaacta gagatggaca ggttatcaac gaaacttctc agcatcacga
     1441 tgaccttgaa ggggatccac cggtcgccac catggtgagc aagggcgagg agctgttcac
     1501 cggggtggtg cccatcctgg tcgagctgga cggcgacgta aacggccaca agttcagcgt
     1561 gtccggcgag ggcgagggcg atgccaccta cggcaagctg accctgaagt tcatctgcac
     1621 caccggcaag ctgcccgtgc cctggcccac cctcgtgacc accctgagct ggggcgtgca
     1681 gtgcttcgcc cgctaccccg accacatgaa gcagcacgac ttcttcaagt ccgccatgcc
     1741 cgaaggctac gtccaggagc gcaccatctt cttcaaggac gacggcaact acaagacccg
     1801 cgccgaggtg aagttcgagg gcgacaccct ggtgaaccgc atcgagctga agggcatcga
     1861 cttcaaggag gacggcaaca tcctggggca caagctggag tacaacgcca tccacggcaa
     1921 cgtctatatc accgccgaca agcagaagaa cggcatcaag gccaacttcg gcctcaactg
     1981 caacatcgag gacggcagcg tgcagctcgc cgaccactac cagcagaaca cccccatcgg
     2041 cgacggcccc gtgctgctgc ccgacaacca ctacctgagc acccagtcca agctgagcaa
     2101 agaccccaac gagaagcgcg atcacatggt cctgctggag ttcgtgaccg ccgccgggat
     2161 cactctcggc atggacgagc tgtacaagta aagcggccgc gactctagat cataatcagc
     2221 cataccacaa tt
//
