>Addgene plasmid #55452 | mCerulean3-Vimentin-7 | addgene partial sequence | sequence record 131833 | EGFP-N 5'-CGTCGCCGTCCAGCTCGACCAG-3'
CTCGCCCTTGCTCACCATGGTGGCGACCGGTGGATCCCCTTCAAGGTCATCGTGATGCTGAGAAGTTTCG
TTGATAACCTGTCCATCTCTAGTTTCAACCGTCTTAATCAGAAGTGTCCTTTTTGAGTGGGTATCAACCA
GAGGGAGTGAATCCAGATTAGTTTCCCTCAGGTTCAGGGAGGAAAAGTTTGGAAGAGGCAGAGAAATCCT
GCTCTCCTCGCCTTCCAGCAGCTTCCTGTAGGTGGCAATCTCAATGTCAAGGGCCATCTTAACATTGAGC
AGGTCTTGGTATTCACGAAGGTGACGAGCCATTTCCTCCTTCATATTCTGAATCTCATCCTGCAGGCGGC
CAATAGTGTCTTGGTAGTTAGCAGCTTCAACGGCAAAGTTCTCTTCCATTTCACGCATCTGGCGTTCCAG
GGACTCATTGGTTCCTTTAAGGGCATCCACTTCACAGGTGAGGGACTGCACCTGTCTCCGGTACTCAGTG
GACTCCTGCTTTGCCTGGCGCAGGGCGTCATTGTTCCGGTTGGCAGCCTCAGAGAGGTCAGCAAACTTGG
ATTTGTACCATTCTTCTGCCTCCTGCAGGTTCTTGGCAGCCACACTTTCATATTGCTGACGTACGTCACG
CAGGGCAGCCGTGAGGTCAGGCTTGGAAACATCCACATCGATTTGGACATGCTGTTCCTGAATCTGAGCC
TGCAGCTCCTGGATTTCCTCTTCGTGGAGTTTCTTCAAAAAGGCAATCTCTTCTTGCAAAGATTCCACTT
TGCGTTCAAGGTCAAGACGTGCCAGAGACGCATTGTCAACATCCTGTCTGAAAGA
