[The description below was written by a language model from this plasmid's Addgene catalogue record and the feature table of its GenBank file.]
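Description:
mCerulean3-Vimentin-7 is a mammalian expression plasmid that produces human vimentin (VIM) fused to the cyan fluorescent protein mCerulean3, for labelling intermediate filaments in live or fixed cells. The backbone is an mCerulean3 vector of about 4.75 kb without the insert. It is maintained in E. coli as a high-copy plasmid under kanamycin selection and carries a neomycin resistance marker, so stably transfected mammalian cells can be selected with G418. The record does not name the origin of replication or list the other backbone elements. However, the listed 3′ sequencing primer implies an SV40 polyadenylation signal downstream of the coding region.

Expression is driven by the CMV promoter, a strong constitutive promoter in most mammalian cell lines. The fluorescent protein is supplied by the backbone and sits at the C terminus of vimentin, so the vimentin coding sequence is read first and continues into mCerulean3. The "7" in the name may refer to the linker between the two parts, but the record does not say. mCerulean3 is an improved Cerulean variant with higher brightness and reduced reversible photoswitching, and its excitation and emission are recorded as 433 nm and 475 nm. The fusion is expected to incorporate into the vimentin filament network, giving a cyan marker suited to localisation studies and multicolour imaging.

The available sequence record is partial: a 2,232 bp linear segment rather than the full plasmid. Its only annotations are a Kozak consensus sequence near position 1466 and three binding sites for standard EGFP-family sequencing primers downstream of it. This is consistent with the fluorescent protein coding region lying in the latter part of the segment. Neither the vimentin nor the mCerulean3 coding sequence is explicitly annotated, and the promoter and resistance cassettes are not annotated either.
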