Addgene plasmid #55452: mCerulean3-Vimentin-7
Purpose: Localization: Intermediate Filaments, Excitation: 433, Emission: 475
Depositing lab: Michael Davidson. Depositing organization: Florida State University, Tallahassee. Publication: An improved cerulean fluorescent protein with enhanced brightness and reduced reversible photoswitching. Markwardt ML, Kremers GJ, Kraft CA, Ray K, Cranfill PJ, Wilson KA, Day RN, Wachter RM, Davidson MW, Rizzo MA. PLoS One. 2011 . 6(3):e17896. 10.1371/journal.pone.0017896 PubMed 21479270.
Backbone
  Vector backbone: mCerulean3
  Backbone size w/o insert (bp): 4750
  Vector type: Mammalian Expression
  Selectable markers: Neomycin (select with G418)
Growth in bacteria
  Bacterial resistance: Kanamycin, 50 μg/mL
  Growth temperature: 37°C
  Growth strain: DH5alpha
  Copy number: High Copy
Gene/Insert
  Gene/Insert name: Vimentin (alt name: NM_003380.3)
  Species: H. sapiens (human)
  Entrez Gene: VIM
  Promoter: CMV
  Tag / fusion protein: mCerulean3 (C terminal on backbone)
  Cloning method: Unknown
  Sequencing primers: 5′ CMV-F; 3′ SV40pA-R
Terms and licenses: Academic/Nonprofit Terms; Industry Terms: Not Available to Industry
Depositor comments: . Excitation = 433; Emission = 475
How to cite: mCerulean3-Vimentin-7 was a gift from Michael Davidson (Addgene plasmid # 55452 ; http://n2t.net/addgene:55452 ; RRID:Addgene_55452)
